Addgene plasmid #142353: TFORF2673
Purpose: Lentiviral vector for overexpressing transcription factor ORFs with unique 24-bp barcodes. Barcodes facilitate identification of transcription factors in pooled screens.
Depositing lab: Feng Zhang. Depositing organization: Broad Institute. Publication: A transcription factor atlas of directed differentiation. Joung J, Ma S, Tay T, Geiger-Schuller KR, Kirchgatterer PC, Verdine VK, Guo B, Arias-Garcia MA, Allen WE, Singh A, Kuksenko O, Abudayyeh OO, Gootenberg JS, Fu Z, Macrae RK, Buenrostro JD, Regev A, Zhang F. Cell. 2023 Jan 5;186(1):209-229.e26. doi: 10.1016/j.cell.2022.11.026. PubMed 36608654.
Backbone
  Vector backbone: pLX_TRC317
  Backbone manufacturer: Broad Institute Genetic Perturbation Platform
  Backbone size w/o insert (bp): 8264
  Vector type: Mammalian Expression, Lentiviral
  Selectable markers: Puromycin
Growth in bacteria
  Bacterial resistance: Ampicillin, 100 μg/mL
  Growth temperature: 37°C
  Growth strain: NEB Stable
  Copy number: High Copy
Gene/Insert
  Gene/Insert name: CHURC1
  Species: H. sapiens (human)
  Insert size (bp): 521
  Entrez Gene: CHURC1 (a.k.a. chch, My015, C14orf52, FLJ33064, FLJ51978, FLJ78804)
  Promoter: EF1a
  Cloning method: Unknown
  Sequencing primers: 5′ GGGTGGAGACTGAAGTTAGGCCAG; 3′ CACATAGCGTAAAAGGAGCAACATAG
Terms and licenses: Academic/Nonprofit Terms; Industry Terms: Not Available to Industry
Depositor comments: NM_001204063,ENST00000549115 . The transcription factor ORF portion of this plasmid was synthesized by Genewiz. Please test multiple small colonies in case of plasmid recombination. To make this collection available in a timely manner, a portion of this collection was not fully sequenced by Addgene. If an Addgene verified full plasmid sequence is not available, please contact us prior to placing an order to request the full sequence.
How to cite: TFORF2673 was a gift from Feng Zhang (Addgene plasmid # 142353 ; http://n2t.net/addgene:142353 ; RRID:Addgene_142353)
