[The description below was written by a language model from this plasmid's Addgene catalogue record and pLannotate feature annotations shown in this document.]
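Description:
TFORF2673 is a lentiviral mammalian expression plasmid built on the pLX_TRC317 backbone and carries the human CHURC1 open reading frame as one member of a barcoded transcription factor ORF collection. In bacteria it is maintained through a high-copy ColE1/pUC-type origin with ampicillin resistance (AmpR under its own bla promoter). An f1 origin and leftover cloning-vector elements (lac promoter/operator, lacZα fragment, T7 and T3 promoters) are also present. The depositor notes that the plasmid can recombine, a common concern with LTR-containing vectors.

The viral portion has a third-generation, self-inactivating layout. An RSV promoter drives a truncated HIV-1 5' LTR, followed by the Ψ packaging signal with a gag fragment, the RRE for Rev-dependent export of the genomic RNA, a cPPT/CTS that aids nuclear import, and a ΔU3 3' LTR followed by an SV40 poly(A) signal. Two expression units lie between the LTRs. An SV40 early promoter/origin region drives puromycin N-acetyltransferase, which allows selection of transduced cells. Downstream, the strong constitutive EF-1α promoter drives CHURC1, annotated as a transcriptional activator that mediates FGF signalling in neural development and does not bind DNA by itself. A WPRE after the ORF enhances transcript stability and expression.

The catalogue describes a unique 24-bp barcode associated with each ORF, although the feature table does not annotate it. The short U6 promoter fragment called between the ORF and the WPRE is probably a partial sequence match, not a functional Pol III unit. The construct is intended for overexpressing CHURC1 in mammalian cells, either individually or in pooled screens where barcode readout identifies which transcription factor each cell received, as in directed differentiation studies.
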