Features (pLannotate 1.2.2; 31 found; start..end, strand, type, name):
      5..231     +  promoter       RSV promoter: Rous sarcoma virus enhancer/promoter
    232..412     +  LTR            5' LTR (truncated): truncated 5' long terminal repeat (LTR) from HIV-1
    459..584     +  misc_feature   HIV-1 Ψ: packaging signal of human immunodeficiency virus type 1
    568..931     +  CDS            HIV-1 gag (fragment): gag protein from human immunodeficiency virus 1; gag
   1077..1310    +  misc_feature   RRE: The Rev response element (RRE) of HIV-1 allows for Rev-dependent mRNA export from the nucleus to the cytoplasm.
   1687..1713    +  CDS            Rev (fragment): human immunodeficiency virus 1 (HIV-1) Rev protein; rev; enhances nuclear export of unspliced and incompletely spliced viral mRNAs
   1720..1743    +  promoter       SV40 promoter (fragment): SV40 early promoter
   1744..1815    +  promoter       SV40 promoter (fragment): SV40 enhancer and early promoter
   1839..1974    +  rep_origin     SV40 ori: SV40 origin of replication
   2020..2616    +  CDS            PuroR (fragment): puromycin N-acetyltransferase; pac from Streptomyces; confers resistance to puromycin
   2665..2782    +  misc_feature   cPPT/CTS: central polypurine tract and central termination sequence of HIV-1
   2847..2913    +  CDS            small t antigen (fragment): SV40 (simian virus 40) small t antigen
   2920..4098    +  promoter       EF-1α promoter: strong constitutive promoter for human elongation factor EF-1α
   4115..4531    +  CDS            CHURC1: CHUR_HUMAN - Also known as C14orf52, CHCH. Experimental evidence at protein level: Swiss-Prot protein existence level 1. Transcriptional activator that mediates FGF signaling during neural development. Plays a role in the regulation of cell movement (By similarity). Does not bind DNA by itself. From Homo sapiens (Human).
   4547..4600    +  promoter       U6 promoter (fragment): RNA polymerase III promoter for human U6 snRNA
   4642..5230    +  misc_feature   WPRE: woodchuck hepatitis virus posttranscriptional regulatory element
   5281..5300    +  misc_feature   cPPT/CTS (fragment): central polypurine tract and central termination sequence of HIV-1
   5302..5535    +  LTR            3' LTR (ΔU3): self-inactivating 3' long terminal repeat (LTR) from HIV-1
   5613..5734    +  polyA_signal   SV40 poly(A) signal: SV40 polyadenylation signal
   5774..5909    +  rep_origin     SV40 ori: SV40 origin of replication
   5930..5948    -  promoter       T7 promoter: promoter for bacteriophage T7 RNA polymerase
   5956..6111    +  CDS            lacZα (fragment): LacZα fragment of β-galactosidase; lacZ fragment
   6116..6544    +  rep_origin     f1 ori (sequence partly withheld): f1 bacteriophage origin of replication; arrow indicates direction of (+) strand synthesis
   6597..6701    +  promoter       AmpR promoter: bla
   6702..7562    +  CDS            AmpR: β-lactamase; bla; confers resistance to ampicillin, carbenicillin, and related antibiotics
   7733..8321    +  rep_origin     ori: high-copy-number ColE1/pMB1/pBR322/pUC origin of replication
   8504..8596    +  CDS            lacI (fragment): lac repressor; lacI; The lac repressor binds to the lac operator to inhibit transcription in E. coli. This inhibition can be relieved by adding lactose or isopropyl-β-D-thiogalactopyranoside (IPTG).
   8609..8630    +  protein_bind   CAP binding site: CAP binding activates transcription in the presence of cAMP. E. coli catabolite activator protein
   8645..8675    +  promoter       lac promoter: promoter for the E. coli lac operon
   8683..8699    +  protein_bind   lac operator: The lac repressor binds to the lac operator to inhibit transcription in E. coli. This inhibition can be relieved by adding lactose or isopropyl-β-D-thiogalactopyranoside (IPTG). lac repressor encoded by lacI
   8744..8762    +  promoter       T3 promoter: promoter for bacteriophage T3 RNA polymerase
>Addgene plasmid #142353 | TFORF2673 | addgene full sequence | sequence record 397173 | Addgene NGS Result
TTAATGTAGTCTTATGCAATACTCTTGTAGTCTTGCAACATGGTAACGATGAGTTAGCAACATGCCTTAC
AAGGAGAGAAAAAGCACCGTGCATGCCGATTGGTGGAAGTAAGGTGGTACGATCGTGCCTTATTAGGAAG
GCAACAGACGGGTCTGACATGGATTGGACGAACCACTGAATTGCCGCATTGCAGAGATATTGTATTTAAG
TGCCTAGCTCGATACATAAACGGGTCTCTCTGGTTAGACCAGATCTGAGCCTGGGAGCTCTCTGGCTAAC
TAGGGAACCCACTGCTTAAGCCTCAATAAAGCTTGCCTTGAGTGCTTCAAGTAGTGTGTGCCCGTCTGTT
GTGTGACTCTGGTAACTAGAGATCCCTCAGACCCTTTTAGTCAGTGTGGAAAATCTCTAGCAGTGGCGCC
CGAACAGGGACTTGAAAGCGAAAGGGAAACCAGAGGAGCTCTCTCGACGCAGGACTCGGCTTGCTGAAGC
GCGCACGGCAAGAGGCGAGGGGCGGCGACTGGTGAGTACGCCAAAAATTTTGACTAGCGGAGGCTAGAAG
GAGAGAGATGGGTGCGAGAGCGTCAGTATTAAGCGGGGGAGAATTAGATCGCGATGGGAAAAAATTCGGT
TAAGGCCAGGGGGAAAGAAAAAATATAAATTAAAACATATAGTATGGGCAAGCAGGGAGCTAGAACGATT
CGCAGTTAATCCTGGCCTGTTAGAAACATCAGAAGGCTGTAGACAAATACTGGGACAGCTACAACCATCC
CTTCAGACAGGATCAGAAGAACTTAGATCATTATATAATACAGTAGCAACCCTCTATTGTGTGCATCAAA
GGATAGAGATAAAAGACACCAAGGAAGCTTTAGACAAGATAGAGGAAGAGCAAAACAAAAGTAAGACCAC
CGCACAGCAAGCGGCCGCTGATCTTCAGACCTGGAGGAGGAGATATGAGGGACAATTGGAGAAGTGAATT
ATATAAATATAAAGTAGTAAAAATTGAACCATTAGGAGTAGCACCCACCAAGGCAAAGAGAAGAGTGGTG
CAGAGAGAAAAAAGAGCAGTGGGAATAGGAGCTTTGTTCCTTGGGTTCTTGGGAGCAGCAGGAAGCACTA
TGGGCGCAGCGTCAATGACGCTGACGGTACAGGCCAGACAATTATTGTCTGGTATAGTGCAGCAGCAGAA
CAATTTGCTGAGGGCTATTGAGGCGCAACAGCATCTGTTGCAACTCACAGTCTGGGGCATCAAGCAGCTC
CAGGCAAGAATCCTGGCTGTGGAAAGATACCTAAAGGATCAACAGCTCCTGGGGATTTGGGGTTGCTCTG
GAAAACTCATTTGCACCACTGCTGTGCCTTGGAATGCTAGTTGGAGTAATAAATCTCTGGAACAGATTTG
GAATCACACGACCTGGATGGAGTGGGACAGAGAAATTAACAATTACACAAGCTTAATACACTCCTTAATT
GAAGAATCGCAAAACCAGCAAGAAAAGAATGAACAAGAATTATTGGAATTAGATAAATGGGCAAGTTTGT
GGAATTGGTTTAACATAACAAATTGGCTGTGGTATATAAAATTATTCATAATGATAGTAGGAGGCTTGGT
AGGTTTAAGAATAGTTTTTGCTGTACTTTCTATAGTGAATAGAGTTAGGCAGGGATATTCACCATTATCG
TTTCAGACCCACCTCCCAACCCCGAGGGGACCCATGCATTGCATCTCAATTAGTCAGCAACCAGGTGTGG
AAAGTCCCCAGGCTCCCCAGCAGGCAGAAGTATGCAAAGCATGCGTCTCAATTAGTCAGCAACCATAGTC
CCGCCCCTAACTCCGCCCATCCCGCCCCTAACTCCGCCCAGTTCCGCCCATTCTCCGCCCCATGGCTGAC
TAATTTTTTTTATTTATGCAGAGGCCGAGGCCGCCTCGGCCTCTGAGCTATTCCAGAAGTAGTGAGGAGG
CTTTTTTGGAGGCCTAGGCTTTTGCAAAAAGCTTTCTAGAGGTACCACCGGAGCTTACCATGACCGAGTA
CAAGCCCACGGTGCGCCTCGCCACCCGCGACGACGTCCCCAGGGCCGTACGCACCCTCGCCGCCGCGTTC
GCCGACTACCCCGCCACGCGCCACACCGTCGATCCGGACCGCCACATCGAGCGGGTCACCGAGCTGCAAG
AACTCTTCCTCACGCGCGTCGGGCTCGACATCGGCAAGGTGTGGGTCGCGGACGACGGCGCCGCCGTGGC
GGTCTGGACCACGCCGGAGAGCGTCGAAGCGGGGGCGGTGTTCGCCGAGATCGGCCCGCGCATGGCCGAG
TTGAGCGGTTCCCGGCTGGCCGCGCAGCAACAGATGGAAGGCCTCCTGGCGCCGCACCGGCCCAAGGAGC
CCGCGTGGTTCCTGGCCACCGTCGGCGTCTCGCCCGACCACCAGGGCAAGGGTCTGGGCAGCGCCGTCGT
GCTCCCCGGAGTGGAGGCGGCCGAGCGCGCCGGGGTGCCCGCCTTCCTGGAGACCTCCGCGCCCCGCAAC
CTCCCCTTCTACGAGCGGCTCGGCTTCACCGTCACCGCCGACGTCGAGGTGCCCGAAGGACCGCGCACCT
GGTGCATGACCCGCAAGCCCGGTGCCAGTTAACGAATTCTAGATCTTGAGACAAATGGCAGTATTCATCC
ACAATTTTAAAAGAAAAGGGGGGATTGGGGGGTACAGTGCAGGGGAAAGAATAGTAGACATAATAGCAAC
AGACATACAAACTAAAGAATTACAAAAACAAATTACAAAAATTCAAAATTTTCGGGTTTATTACAGGGAC
AGCAGAGATCCACTTTGGCGCCGGCTCGAGGCCTGCAGGTGCAAAGATGGATAAAGTTTTAAACAGAGAG
GAATCTTTGCAGCTAATGGACCTTCTAGGTCTTGAAAGGAGTGGGAATTGGCTCCGGTGCCCGTCAGTGG
GCAGAGCGCACATCGCCCACAGTCCCCGAGAAGTTGGGGGGAGGGGTCGGCAATTGAACCGGTGCCTAGA
GAAGGTGGCGCGGGGTAAACTGGGAAAGTGATGTCGTGTACTGGCTCCGCCTTTTTCCCGAGGGTGGGGG
AGAACCGTATATAAGTGCAGTAGTCGCCGTGAACGTTCTTTTTCGCAACGGGTTTGCCGCCAGAACACAG
GTAAGTGCCGTGTGTGGTTCCCGCGGGCCTGGCCTCTTTACGGGTTATGGCCCTTGCGTGCCTTGAATTA
CTTCCACCTGGCTGCAGTACGTGATTCTTGATCCCGAGCTTCGGGTTGGAAGTGGGTGGGAGAGTTCGAG
GCCTTGCGCTTAAGGAGCCCCTTCGCCTCGTGCTTGAGTTGAGGCCTGGCCTGGGCGCTGGGGCCGCCGC
GTGCGAATCTGGTGGCACCTTCGCGCCTGTCTCGCTGCTTTCGATAAGTCTCTAGCCATTTAAAATTTTT
GATGACCTGCTGCGACGCTTTTTTTCTGGCAAGATAGTCTTGTAAATGCGGGCCAAGATCTGCACACTGG
TATTTCGGTTTTTGGGGCCGCGGGCGGCGACGGGGCCCGTGCGTCCCAGCGCACATGTTCGGCGAGGCGG
GGCCTGCGAGCGCGGCCACCGAGAATCGGACGGGGGTAGTCTCAAGCTGGCCGGCCTGCTCTGGTGCCTG
GCCTCGCGCCGCCGTGTATCGCCCCGCCCTGGGCGGCAAGGCTGGCCCGGTCGGCACCAGTTGCGTGAGC
GGAAAGATGGCCGCTTCCCGGCCCTGCTGCAGGGAGCTCAAAATGGAGGACGCGGCGCTCGGGAGAGCGG
GCGGGTGAGTCACCCACACAAAGGAAAAGGGCCTTTCCGTCCTCAGCCGTCGCTTCATGTGACTCCACGG
AGTACCGGGCGCCGTCCAGGCACCTCGATTAGTTCTCGAGCTTTTGGAGTACGTCGTCTTTAGGTTGGGG
GGAGGGGTTTTATGCGATGGAGTTTCCCCACACTGAGTGGGTGGAGACTGAAGTTAGGCCAGCTTGGCAC
TTGATGTAATTCTCCTTGGAATTTGCCCTTTTTGAGTTTGGATCTTGGTTCATTCTCAAGCCTCAGACAG
TGGTTCAAAGTTTTTTTCTTCCATTTCAGGTGTCGTGAGGCTAGCACCGCCACCATGCGGCAACCGTATC
TCAGTTCTCGCGAGGTTTCGTCTTCCCGGAAGCGTTGGAGGACATTCCCTGTTGACTGCGTCGCGATGTG
TGGCGACTGTGTGGAGAAGGAATATCCCAACCGGGGTAATACCTGCCTGGAGAATGGATCTTTCTTACTG
AACTTTACAGGCTGTGCAGTGTGCAGTAAGCGGGATTTTATGCTGATCACAAACAAATCCTTGAAAGAAG
AAGATGGAGAAGAAATAGTTACCTATGATCATTTGTGTAAGAATTGTCATCATGTAATAGCCAGACATGA
GTATACATTCAGTATCATGGATGAATTTCAGGAGTATACCATGCTGTGTCTGTTATGCGGCAAAGCCGAA
GATACTATCAGTATTCTCCCTGATGACCCCCGACAAATGACTCTCTTATTCTAGTAATGAACTAGTCCGT
AACTTGAAAGTATTTCGATTTCTTGGCTTTATATATCTTGTGGAAAGGACGAGTAGTCTTGGACGTAATA
AGTCCCACGCGTTAAGTCGACAATCAACCTCTGGATTACAAAATTTGTGAAAGATTGACTGGTATTCTTA
ACTATGTTGCTCCTTTTACGCTATGTGGATACGCTGCTTTAATGCCTTTGTATCATGCTATTGCTTCCCG
TATGGCTTTCATTTTCTCCTCCTTGTATAAATCCTGGTTGCTGTCTCTTTATGAGGAGTTGTGGCCCGTT
GTCAGGCAACGTGGCGTGGTGTGCACTGTGTTTGCTGACGCAACCCCCACTGGTTGGGGCATTGCCACCA
CCTGTCAGCTCCTTTCCGGGACTTTCGCTTTCCCCCTCCCTATTGCCACGGCGGAACTCATCGCCGCCTG
CCTTGCCCGCTGCTGGACAGGGGCTCGGCTGTTGGGCACTGACAATTCCGTGGTGTTGTCGGGGAAATCA
TCGTCCTTTCCTTGGCTGCTCGCCTGTGTTGCCACCTGGATTCTGCGCGGGACGTCCTTCTGCTACGTCC
CTTCGGCCCTCAATCCAGCGGACCTTCCTTCCCGCGGCCTGCTGCCGGCTCTGCGGCCTCTTCCGCGTCT
TCGCCTTCGCCCTCAGACGAGTCGGATCTCCCTTTGGGCCGCCTCCCCGCGTCGACTTTAAGACCAATGA
CTTACAAGGCAGCTGTAGATCTTAGCCACTTTTTAAAAGAAAAGGGGGGACTGGAAGGGCTAATTCACTC
CCAACGAAGACAAGATCTGCTTTTTGCTTGTACTGGGTCTCTCTGGTTAGACCAGATCTGAGCCTGGGAG
CTCTCTGGCTAACTAGGGAACCCACTGCTTAAGCCTCAATAAAGCTTGCCTTGAGTGCTTCAAGTAGTGT
GTGCCCGTCTGTTGTGTGACTCTGGTAACTAGAGATCCCTCAGACCCTTTTAGTCAGTGTGGAAAATCTC
TAGCAGTACGTATAGTAGTTCATGTCATCTTATTATTCAGTATTTATAACTTGCAAAGAAATGAATATCA
GAGAGTGAGAGGAACTTGTTTATTGCAGCTTATAATGGTTACAAATAAAGCAATAGCATCACAAATTTCA
CAAATAAAGCATTTTTTTCACTGCATTCTAGTTGTGGTTTGTCCAAACTCATCAATGTATCTTATCATGT
CTGGCTCTAGCTATCCCGCCCCTAACTCCGCCCATCCCGCCCCTAACTCCGCCCAGTTCCGCCCATTCTC
CGCCCCATGGCTGACTAATTTTTTTTATTTATGCAGAGGCCGAGGCCGCCTCGGCCTCTGAGCTATTCCA
GAAGTAGTGAGGAGGCTTTTTTGGAGGCCTAGGGACGTACCCAATTCGCCCTATAGTGAGTCGTATTACG
CGCGCTCACTGGCCGTCGTTTTACAACGTCGTGACTGGGAAAACCCTGGCGTTACCCAACTTAATCGCCT
TGCAGCACATCCCCCTTTCGCCAGCTGGCGTAATAGCGAAGAGGCCCGCACCGATCGCCCTTCCCAACAG
TTGCGCAGCCTGAATGGCGAATGGG
[124 nt withheld, positions 6116-6239]
C
[91 nt withheld, positions 6241-6331]
A
[49 nt withheld, positions 6333-6381]
CCTTTGACGTTGGAGTCCACGTTCTTT
[37 nt withheld, positions 6409-6445]
ACCCTATCTCGGTCTATTCTTTTGATTTATAAGGGATTTTGCCGATTTCGGCCTATTGGTTAAAAAATGA
GCTGATTTAACAAAAATTTAACGCGAATTTTAACAAAATATTAACGCTTACAATTTAGGTGGCACTTTTC
GGGGAAATGTGCGCGGAACCCCTATTTGTTTATTTTTCTAAATACATTCAAATATGTATCCGCTCATGAG
ACAATAACCCTGATAAATGCTTCAATAATATTGAAAAAGGAAGAGTATGAGTATTCAACATTTCCGTGTC
GCCCTTATTCCCTTTTTTGCGGCATTTTGCCTTCCTGTTTTTGCTCACCCAGAAACGCTGGTGAAAGTAA
AAGATGCTGAAGATCAGTTGGGTGCACGAGTGGGTTACATCGAACTGGATCTCAACAGCGGTAAGATCCT
TGAGAGTTTTCGCCCCGAAGAACGTTTTCCAATGATGAGCACTTTTAAAGTTCTGCTATGTGGCGCGGTA
TTATCCCGTATTGACGCCGGGCAAGAGCAACTCGGTCGCCGCATACACTATTCTCAGAATGACTTGGTTG
AGTACTCACCAGTCACAGAAAAGCATCTTACGGATGGCATGACAGTAAGAGAATTATGCAGTGCTGCCAT
AACCATGAGTGATAACACTGCGGCCAACTTACTTCTGACAACGATCGGAGGACCGAAGGAGCTAACCGCT
TTTTTGCACAACATGGGGGATCATGTAACTCGCCTTGATCGTTGGGAACCGGAGCTGAATGAAGCCATAC
CAAACGACGAGCGTGACACCACGATGCCTGTAGCAATGGCAACAACGTTGCGCAAACTATTAACTGGCGA
ACTACTTACTCTAGCTTCCCGGCAACAATTAATAGACTGGATGGAGGCGGATAAAGTTGCAGGACCACTT
CTGCGCTCGGCCCTTCCGGCTGGCTGGTTTATTGCTGATAAATCTGGAGCCGGTGAGCGTGGGTCTCGCG
GTATCATTGCAGCACTGGGGCCAGATGGTAAGCCCTCCCGTATCGTAGTTATCTACACGACGGGGAGTCA
GGCAACTATGGATGAACGAAATAGACAGATCGCTGAGATAGGTGCCTCACTGATTAAGCATTGGTAACTG
TCAGACCAAGTTTACTCATATATACTTTAGATTGATTTAAAACTTCATTTTTAATTTAAAAGGATCTAGG
TGAAGATCCTTTTTGATAATCTCATGACCAAAATCCCTTAACGTGAGTTTTCGTTCCACTGAGCGTCAGA
CCCCGTAGAAAAGATCAAAGGATCTTCTTGAGATCCTTTTTTTCTGCGCGTAATCTGCTGCTTGCAAACA
AAAAAACCACCGCTACCAGCGGTGGTTTGTTTGCCGGATCAAGAGCTACCAACTCTTTTTCCGAAGGTAA
CTGGCTTCAGCAGAGCGCAGATACCAAATACTGTTCTTCTAGTGTAGCCGTAGTTAGGCCACCACTTCAA
GAACTCTGTAGCACCGCCTACATACCTCGCTCTGCTAATCCTGTTACCAGTGGCTGCTGCCAGTGGCGAT
AAGTCGTGTCTTACCGGGTTGGACTCAAGACGATAGTTACCGGATAAGGCGCAGCGGTCGGGCTGAACGG
GGGGTTCGTGCACACAGCCCAGCTTGGAGCGAACGACCTACACCGAACTGAGATACCTACAGCGTGAGCT
ATGAGAAAGCGCCACGCTTCCCGAAGGGAGAAAGGCGGACAGGTATCCGGTAAGCGGCAGGGTCGGAACA
GGAGAGCGCACGAGGGAGCTTCCAGGGGGAAACGCCTGGTATCTTTATAGTCCTGTCGGGTTTCGCCACC
TCTGACTTGAGCGTCGATTTTTGTGATGCTCGTCAGGGGGGCGGAGCCTATGGAAAAACGCCAGCAACGC
GGCCTTTTTACGGTTCCTGGCCTTTTGCTGGCCTTTTGCTCACATGTTCTTTCCTGCGTTATCCCCTGAT
TCTGTGGATAACCGTATTACCGCCTTTGAGTGAGCTGATACCGCTCGCCGCAGCCGAACGACCGAGCGCA
GCGAGTCAGTGAGCGAGGAAGCGGAAGAGCGCCCAATACGCAAACCGCCTCTCCCCGCGCGTTGGCCGAT
TCATTAATGCAGCTGGCACGACAGGTTTCCCGACTGGAAAGCGGGCAGTGAGCGCAACGCAATTAATGTG
AGTTAGCTCACTCATTAGGCACCCCAGGCTTTACACTTTATGCTTCCGGCTCGTATGTTGTGTGGAATTG
TGAGCGGATAACAATTTCACACAGGAAACAGCTATGACCATGATTACGCCAAGCGCGCAATTAACCCTCA
CTAAAGGGAACAAAAGCTGGAGCTGCAAGC
