>Addgene plasmid #142353 | TFORF2673 | depositor partial sequence | sequence record 279197 | Insert
ACCGCCACCATGCGGCAACCGTATCTCAGTTCTCGCGAGGTTTCGTCTTCCCGGAAGCGTTGGAGGACAT
TCCCTGTTGACTGCGTCGCGATGTGTGGCGACTGTGTGGAGAAGGAATATCCCAACCGGGGTAATACCTG
CCTGGAGAATGGATCTTTCTTACTGAACTTTACAGGCTGTGCAGTGTGCAGTAAGCGGGATTTTATGCTG
ATCACAAACAAATCCTTGAAAGAAGAAGATGGAGAAGAAATAGTTACCTATGATCATTTGTGTAAGAATT
GTCATCATGTAATAGCCAGACATGAGTATACATTCAGTATCATGGATGAATTTCAGGAGTATACCATGCT
GTGTCTGTTATGCGGCAAAGCCGAAGATACTATCAGTATTCTCCCTGATGACCCCCGACAAATGACTCTC
TTATTCTAGTAATGAACTAGTCCGTAACTTGAAAGTATTTCGATTTCTTGGCTTTATATATCTTGTGGAA
AGGACGAGTAGTCTTGGACGTAATAAGTCCC
