>Addgene plasmid #142353 | TFORF2673 | depositor partial sequence | sequence record 279198 | Barcode
GTAGTCTTGGACGTAATAAGTCCC
